Addgene plasmid #49154: BFP-Sec61 beta
Purpose: expression of Sec61 beta fused to TagBFP, used as a general ER marker
Depositing lab: Gia Voeltz. Depositing organization: University of Colorado, Boulder. Publication: Reticulon short hairpin transmembrane domains are used to shape ER tubules. Zurek N, Sparks L, Voeltz G. Traffic. 2011 Jan;12(1):28-41. doi: 10.1111/j.1600-0854.2010.01134.x. Epub 2010 Nov 12. PubMed 20955502.
Backbone
  Vector backbone: pTagBFP-C1
  Backbone manufacturer: Evrogen
  Backbone size w/o insert (bp): 4707
  Vector type: Mammalian Expression
  Selectable markers: Neomycin (select with G418)
Growth in bacteria
  Bacterial resistance: Kanamycin, 50 μg/mL
  Growth temperature: 37°C
  Growth strain: DH5alpha
  Copy number: Low Copy
Gene/Insert
  Gene/Insert name: Sec61 beta (alt name: SEC61B)
  Species: H. sapiens (human)
  Entrez Gene: SEC61B
  Promoter: CMV
  Tag / fusion protein: TagBFP (N terminal on backbone)
  Cloning method: Restriction Enzyme; 5′ cloning site BglII (not destroyed); 3′ cloning site PstI (not destroyed)
  Sequencing primers: 5′ na
Terms and licenses: Academic/Nonprofit Terms; Industry Terms: Not Available to Industry
How to cite: BFP-Sec61 beta was a gift from Gia Voeltz (Addgene plasmid # 49154 ; http://n2t.net/addgene:49154 ; RRID:Addgene_49154)
