[The description below was written by a language model from this plasmid's Addgene catalogue record and pLannotate feature annotations shown in this document.]
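Description:
BFP-Sec61 beta is a mammalian expression plasmid built on the pTagBFP-C1 backbone. It produces human Sec61β (SEC61B), a subunit of the endoplasmic reticulum translocon, fused at its N terminus to the monomeric blue fluorescent protein TagBFP. The fusion is driven by the human cytomegalovirus immediate early enhancer and promoter. TagBFP comes first, followed after a short linker by the Sec61β coding sequence, which was inserted between the BglII and PstI sites of the C1-type multiple cloning site. A remnant of that polylinker sits downstream, and transcripts are terminated by the SV40 polyadenylation signal. The short large T antigen fragment annotated just upstream of that signal most likely reflects SV40 sequence flanking it rather than a functional coding region.

Selection uses a single dual-purpose cassette. The Tn5 aminoglycoside phosphotransferase gene (NeoR/KanR) is placed behind both a bacterial bla-type promoter and the SV40 enhancer/early promoter, and it ends with the HSV TK poly(A) signal. It therefore confers kanamycin resistance in E. coli and G418 resistance in transfected mammalian cells, allowing stable lines to be selected. The small ble and bGH poly(A) fragments nearby appear to be partial annotation matches, not working elements. Propagation in bacteria relies on a ColE1/pUC-type origin, which the feature table annotates as high copy although the catalogue entry lists the plasmid as low copy. An f1 origin is also present for single-stranded DNA production.

The construct is used as a general ER marker: the fluorescent fusion labels the ER network in the blue channel for imaging, which leaves other channels free for co-expressed fluorescent proteins.
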