Features (pLannotate 1.2.2; 15 found; start..end, strand, type, name):
     68..371     +  enhancer       CMV enhancer: human cytomegalovirus immediate early enhancer
    372..575     +  promoter       CMV promoter: human cytomegalovirus (CMV) immediate early promoter
    614..1312    +  CDS            TagBFP: TagBFP is a basic (constitutively fluorescent) blue fluorescent protein published in 2008, derived from Entacmaea quadricolor. It is reported to be a very rapidly-maturing monomer with very low acid sensitivity.
   1328..1618    +  CDS            Sec61β (sequence partly withheld): human Sec61β subunit of the translocon in the endoplasmic reticulum; SEC61B
   1619..1655    +  misc_feature   MCS (fragment): multiple cloning site
   1672..1756    +  CDS            large T antigen (fragment): large T antigen from SV40 (simian virus 40)
   1779..1900    +  polyA_signal   SV40 poly(A) signal: SV40 polyadenylation signal
   1934..2362    -  rep_origin     f1 ori (sequence partly withheld): f1 bacteriophage origin of replication; arrow indicates direction of (+) strand synthesis
   2389..2493    +  promoter       AmpR promoter: bla
   2495..2852    +  promoter       SV40 promoter: SV40 enhancer and early promoter
   2887..3681    +  CDS            NeoR/KanR: aminoglycoside phosphotransferase from Tn5; aph(3')-II (or nptII); confers resistance to neomycin, kanamycin, and G418 (Geneticin®)
   3702..3854    +  CDS            ble (fragment): BLE_KLEPN - Experimental evidence at protein level: Swiss-Prot protein existence level 1. Binding protein with a strong affinity to the bleomycin family of antibiotics. Binds to CL990; an antimitotic-antibiotic compound. From Klebsiella pneumoniae.
   3913..3960    +  polyA_signal   HSV TK poly(A) signal: herpes simplex virus thymidine kinase polyadenylation signal (Cole and Stacy, 1985)
   4051..4067    -  polyA_signal   bGH poly(A) signal (fragment): bovine growth hormone polyadenylation signal
   4289..4877    +  rep_origin     ori: high-copy-number ColE1/pMB1/pBR322/pUC origin of replication
>Addgene plasmid #49154 | BFP-Sec61 beta | addgene full sequence | sequence record 227923 | Addgene NGS Result
CATGCATTAGTTATTAATAGTAATCAATTACGGGGTCATTAGTTCATAGCCCATATATGGAGTTCCGCGT
TACATAACTTACGGTAAATGGCCCGCCTGGCTGACCGCCCAACGACCCCCGCCCATTGACGTCAATAATG
ACGTATGTTCCCATAGTAACGCCAATAGGGACTTTCCATTGACGTCAATGGGTGGAGTATTTACGGTAAA
CTGCCCACTTGGCAGTACATCAAGTGTATCATATGCCAAGTACGCCCCCTATTGACGTCAATGACGGTAA
ATGGCCCGCCTGGCATTATGCCCAGTACATGACCTTATGGGACTTTCCTACTTGGCAGTACATCTACGTA
TTAGTCATCGCTATTACCATGGTGATGCGGTTTTGGCAGTACATCAATGGGCGTGGATAGCGGTTTGACT
CACGGGGATTTCCAAGTCTCCACCCCATTGACGTCAATGGGAGTTTGTTTTGGCACCAAAATCAACGGGA
CTTTCCAAAATGTCGTAACAACTCCGCCCCATTGACGCAAATGGGCGGTAGGCGTGTACGGTGGGAGGTC
TATATAAGCAGAGCTGGTTTAGTGAACCGTCAGATCCGCTAGCGGTCGCCACCATGAGCGAGCTGATTAA
GGAGAACATGCACATGAAGCTGTACATGGAGGGCACCGTGGACAACCATCACTTCAAGTGCACATCCGAG
GGCGAAGGCAAGCCCTACGAGGGCACCCAGACCATGAGAATCAAGGTGGTCGAGGGCGGCCCTCTCCCCT
TCGCCTTCGACATCCTGGCTACTAGCTTCCTCTACGGCAGCAAGACCTTCATCAACCACACCCAGGGCAT
CCCCGACTTCTTCAAGCAGTCCTTCCCTGAGGGCTTCACATGGGAGAGAGTCACCACATACGAAGACGGG
GGCGTGCTGACCGCTACCCAGGACACCAGCCTCCAGGACGGCTGCCTCATCTACAACGTCAAGATCAGAG
GGGTGAACTTCACATCCAACGGCCCTGTGATGCAGAAGAAAACACTCGGCTGGGAGGCCTTCACCGAGAC
GCTGTACCCCGCTGACGGCGGCCTGGAAGGCAGAAACGACATGGCCCTGAAGCTCGTGGGCGGGAGCCAT
CTGATCGCAAACATCAAGACCACATATAGATCCAAGAAACCCGCTAAGAACCTCAAGATGCCTGGCGTCT
ACTATGTGGACTACAGACTGGAAAGAATCAAGGAGGCCAACAACGAGACCTACGTCGAGCAGCACGAGGT
GGCAGTGGCCAGATACTGCGACCTCCCTAGCAAACTGGGGCACAAGCTTAATTCCGGACTCAGATCT
[288 nt withheld, positions 1328-1615]
TAGGAATTCTGCAGTCGACGGTACCGCGGGCCCGGGATCCACCGGATCTAGATAACTGATCATAATCAGC
CATACCACATTTGTAGAGGTTTTACTTGCTTTAAAAAACCTCCCACACCTCCCCCTGAACCTGAAACATA
AAATGAATGCAATTGTTGTTGTTAACTTGTTTATTGCAGCTTATAATGGTTACAAATAAAGCAATAGCAT
CACAAATTTCACAAATAAAGCATTTTTTTCACTGCATTCTAGTTGTGGTTTGTCCAAACTCATCAATGTA
TCTTAACGCGTAAATTGTAAGCGTTAATATTTTGTTAAAATTCGCGTTAAATTTTTGTTAAATCAGCTCA
TTTTTTAACCAATAGGCCGAAATCGGCAAAATCCCTTATAAATCAAAAGAATAGACCGAGATAGGGT
[37 nt withheld, positions 2033-2069]
AAAGAACGTGGACTCCAACGTCAAAGG
[49 nt withheld, positions 2097-2145]
T
[91 nt withheld, positions 2147-2237]
G
[124 nt withheld, positions 2239-2362]
CAGGTGGCACTTTTCGGGGAAATGTGCGCGGAACCCCTATTTGTTTATTTTTCTAAATACATTCAAATAT
GTATCCGCTCATGAGACAATAACCCTGATAAATGCTTCAATAATATTGAAAAAGGAAGAGTCCTGAGGCG
GAAAGAACCAGCTGTGGAATGTGTGTCAGTTAGGGTGTGGAAAGTCCCCAGGCTCCCCAGCAGGCAGAAG
TATGCAAAGCATGCATCTCAATTAGTCAGCAACCAGGTGTGGAAAGTCCCCAGGCTCCCCAGCAGGCAGA
AGTATGCAAAGCATGCATCTCAATTAGTCAGCAACCATAGTCCCGCCCCTAACTCCGCCCATCCCGCCCC
TAACTCCGCCCAGTTCCGCCCATTCTCCGCCCCATGGCTGACTAATTTTTTTTATTTATGCAGAGGCCGA
GGCCGCCTCGGCCTCTGAGCTATTCCAGAAGTAGTGAGGAGGCTTTTTTGGAGGCCTAGGCTTTTGCAAA
GATCGATCAAGAGACAGGATGAGGATCGTTTCGCATGATTGAACAAGATGGATTGCACGCAGGTTCTCCG
GCCGCTTGGGTGGAGAGGCTATTCGGCTATGACTGGGCACAACAGACAATCGGCTGCTCTGATGCCGCCG
TGTTCCGGCTGTCAGCGCAGGGGCGCCCGGTTCTTTTTGTCAAGACCGACCTGTCCGGTGCCCTGAATGA
ACTGCAAGACGAGGCAGCGCGGCTATCGTGGCTGGCCACGACGGGCGTTCCTTGCGCAGCTGTGCTCGAC
GTTGTCACTGAAGCGGGAAGGGACTGGCTGCTATTGGGCGAAGTGCCGGGGCAGGATCTCCTGTCATCTC
ACCTTGCTCCTGCCGAGAAAGTATCCATCATGGCTGATGCAATGCGGCGGCTGCATACGCTTGATCCGGC
TACCTGCCCATTCGACCACCAAGCGAAACATCGCATCGAGCGAGCACGTACTCGGATGGAAGCCGGTCTT
GTCGATCAGGATGATCTGGACGAAGAGCATCAGGGGCTCGCGCCAGCCGAACTGTTCGCCAGGCTCAAGG
CGAGCATGCCCGACGGCGAGGATCTCGTCGTGACCCATGGCGATGCCTGCTTGCCGAATATCATGGTGGA
AAATGGCCGCTTTTCTGGATTCATCGACTGTGGCCGGCTGGGTGTGGCGGACCGCTATCAGGACATAGCG
TTGGCTACCCGTGATATTGCTGAAGAGCTTGGCGGCGAATGGGCTGACCGCTTCCTCGTGCTTTACGGTA
TCGCCGCTCCCGATTCGCAGCGCATCGCCTTCTATCGCCTTCTTGACGAGTTCTTCTGAGCGGGACTCTG
GGGTTCGAAATGACCGACCAAGCGACGCCCAACCTGCCATCACGAGATTTCGATTCCACCGCCGCCTTCT
ATGAAAGGTTGGGCTTCGGAATCGTTTTCCGGGACGCCGGCTGGATGATCCTCCAGCGCGGGGATCTCAT
GCTGGAGTTCTTCGCCCACCCTAGGGGGAGGCTAACTGAAACACGGAAGGAGACAATACCGGAAGGAACC
CGCGCTATGACGGCAATAAAAAGACAGAATAAAACGCACGGTGTTGGGTCGTTTGTTCATAAACGCGGGG
TTCGGTCCCAGGGCTGGCACTCTGTCGATACCCCACCGAGACCCCATTGGGGCCAATACGCCCGCGTTTC
TTCCTTTTCCCCACCCCACCCCCCAAGTTCGGGTGAAGGCCCAGGGCTCGCAGCCAACGTCGGGGCGGCA
GGCCCTGCCATAGCCTCAGGTTACTCATATATACTTTAGATTGATTTAAAACTTCATTTTTAATTTAAAA
GGATCTAGGTGAAGATCCTTTTTGATAATCTCATGACCAAAATCCCTTAACGTGAGTTTTCGTTCCACTG
AGCGTCAGACCCCGTAGAAAAGATCAAAGGATCTTCTTGAGATCCTTTTTTTCTGCGCGTAATCTGCTGC
TTGCAAACAAAAAAACCACCGCTACCAGCGGTGGTTTGTTTGCCGGATCAAGAGCTACCAACTCTTTTTC
CGAAGGTAACTGGCTTCAGCAGAGCGCAGATACCAAATACTGTTCTTCTAGTGTAGCCGTAGTTAGGCCA
CCACTTCAAGAACTCTGTAGCACCGCCTACATACCTCGCTCTGCTAATCCTGTTACCAGTGGCTGCTGCC
AGTGGCGATAAGTCGTGTCTTACCGGGTTGGACTCAAGACGATAGTTACCGGATAAGGCGCAGCGGTCGG
GCTGAACGGGGGGTTCGTGCACACAGCCCAGCTTGGAGCGAACGACCTACACCGAACTGAGATACCTACA
GCGTGAGCTATGAGAAAGCGCCACGCTTCCCGAAGGGAGAAAGGCGGACAGGTATCCGGTAAGCGGCAGG
GTCGGAACAGGAGAGCGCACGAGGGAGCTTCCAGGGGGAAACGCCTGGTATCTTTATAGTCCTGTCGGGT
TTCGCCACCTCTGACTTGAGCGTCGATTTTTGTGATGCTCGTCAGGGGGGCGGAGCCTATGGAAAAACGC
CAGCAACGCGGCCTTTTTACGGTTCCTGGCCTTTTGCTGGCCTTTTGCTCACATGTTCTTTCCTGCGTTA
TCCCCTGATTCTGTGGATAACCGTATTACCGC
