>Addgene plasmid #49154 | BFP-Sec61 beta | addgene partial sequence | sequence record 73661 | SV40pA-R 5'-GAAATTTGTGATGCTATTGC-3'
TTATAAGCTGCAATAAACAAGTTAACAACAACAATTGCATTCATTTTATGTTTCAGGTTCAGGGGGAGGT
GTGGGAGGTTTTTTAAAGCAAGTAAAACCTCTACAAATGTGGTATGGCTGATTATGATCAGTTATCTAGA
TCCGGTGGATCCCGGGCCCGCGGTACCGTCGACTGCAGAATTCCTA
[288 nt withheld, positions 187-474]
AGATCTGAGTCCGGAATTAAGCTTGTGCCCCAGTTTGCTAGGGAGGTCGCAGTATCTGGCCACTGCCACC
TCGTGCTGCTCGACGTAGGTCTCGTTGTTGGCCTCCTTGATTCTTTCCAGTCTGTAGTCCACATAGTAGA
CGCCAGGCATCTTGAGGTTCTTAGCGGGTTTCTTGGATCTATATGTGGTCTTGATGTTTGCGATCAGATG
GCTCCCGCCCACGAGCTTCAGGGCCATGTCGTTTCTGCCTTCCAGGCCGCCGTCAGCGGGGTACAGCGTC
TCGGTGAAGGCCTCCCAGCCGAGTGTTTTCTTCTGCATCACAGGGCCGTTGGATGTGAAGTTCACCCCTC
TGATCTTGACGTTGTAGATGAGGCAGCCGTCCTGGAGGCTGGTGTCCTGGGTAGCGGTCAGCACGCCCCC
GTCTTCGTATGTGGTGACTCTCTCCCATGTGAAGCCCTCAGGGAAGGACTGCTTGAAGAAGTCGGGGATG
CCCTGGGTGTGGTTGATGAAGGTCTTGCTGCCGTAGAGGAAGCTAGTAGCCAGGATGTCGAAGGCGAAGG
GGAGAGGGCCGCCCTCGAC
